>Addgene plasmid #227860 | pcDNA 3.3 C-MYC PDZD8(1-839aa) | addgene full sequence | sequence record 477895 | Addgene NGS Result
GTTAGGCGTTTTGCGCTGCTTCGCGATGTACGGGCCAGATATACGCGTTGACATTGATTATTGACTAGTT
ATTAATAGTAATCAATTACGGGGTCATTAGTTCATAGCCCATATATGGAGTTCCGCGTTACATAACTTAC
GGTAAATGGCCCGCCTGGCTGACCGCCCAACGACCCCCGCCCATTGACGTCAATAATGACGTATGTTCCC
ATAGTAACGCCAATAGGGACTTTCCATTGACGTCAATGGGTGGAGTATTTACGGTAAACTGCCCACTTGG
CAGTACATCAAGTGTATCATATGCCAAGTACGCCCCCTATTGACGTCAATGACGGTAAATGGCCCGCCTG
GCATTATGCCCAGTACATGACCTTATGGGACTTTCCTACTTGGCAGTACATCTACGTATTAGTCATCGCT
ATTACCATGGTGATGCGGTTTTGGCAGTACATCAATGGGCGTGGATAGCGGTTTGACTCACGGGGATTTC
CAAGTCTCCACCCCATTGACGTCAATGGGAGTTTGTTTTGGCACCAAAATCAACGGGACTTTCCAAAATG
TCGTAACAACTCCGCCCCATTGACGCAAATGGGCGGTAGGCGTGTACGGTGGGAGGTCTATATAAGCAGA
GCTCGTTTAGTGAACCGTCAGATCGCCTGGAGACGCCATCCACGCTGTTTTGACCTCCATAGAAGACACC
GGGACCGATCCAGCCTCCGGACTGAGCTCCTTAAGGTTAACTCTAGAGAATTCGGATCCATGGGGCTGCT
GCTCATGATCCTGGCGTCGGCCGTGCTGGGTTCCTTCCTCACGCTCCTCGCCCAGTTCTTCCTGCTGTAC
CGCAGACAGCCCGAGCCGCCGGCGGACGAGGCCGCCCGCGCGGGCGAGGGCTTCCGCTACATCAAGCCAG
TGCCGGGCCTGCTCCTAAGGGAGTACCTTTATGGCGGCGGCCGGGATGAGGAGCCCTCCGGAGCGGCCCC
TGAGGGCGGCGCGACCCCCACCGCGGCCCCCGAGACCCCCGCCCCGCCGACGCGGGAGACTTGCTACTTC
CTCAACGCCACCATCCTATTCCTGTTCCGGGAGTTGCGGGACACCGCGCTGACCCGCCGCTGGGTCACCA
AGAAGATCAAGGTGGAGTTCGAGGAGCTGCTGCAGACCAAGACGGCCGGGCGCCTGCTGGAGGGGCTGAG
CCTGCGGGACGTGTTCCTGGGCGAGACGGTGCCCTTCATCAAGACCATCCGGCTCGTGCGGCCAGTCGTG
CCCTCGGCCACCGGGGAGCCCGATGGCCCTGAAGGGGAGGCGCTGCCCGCCGCCTGCCCCGAGGAGCTGG
CCTTCGAGGCGGAGGTGGAGTACAACGGGGGCTTCCACCTGGCCATCGACGTGGACCTGGTCTTCGGCAA
GTCCGCCTACTTGTTTGTCAAGCTGTCCCGCGTGGTGGGAAGGCTGCGCTTGGTCTTTACGCGCGTGCCC
TTCACCCACTGGTTCTTCTCCTTCGTGGAAGACCCGCTGATCGACTTCGAGGTGCGCTCCCAGTTTGAAG
GGCGGCCCATGCCCCAGCTCACCTCCATCATCGTCAACCAGCTCAAGAAGATCATCAAGCGCAAGCACAC
CCTACCGAATTACAAGATCAGGTTTAAGCCGTTTTTTCCATACCAGACCTTGCAAGGATTTGAAGAAGAT
GAAGAGCATATCCATATACAACAATGGGCACTTACTGAAGGCCGTCTTAAAGTTACGTTGTTAGAATGTA
GCAGGTTACTCATTTTTGGATCCTATGACAGAGAGGCAAATGTTCATTGTACACTTGAGTTAAGCAGTAG
TGTTTGGGAAGAAAAACAGAGGAGTTCTATTAAGACGGTTGAATTAATAAAAGGAAATTTACAAAGTGTT
GGACTTACACTTCGTCTTGTCCAGTCAACTGATGGGTATGCTGGGCACGTCATCATTGAAACTGTGGCTC
CAAACTCGCCTGCTGCAATTGCAGATCTTCAGCGGGGAGATCGACTTATCGCCATTGGAGGTGTGAAAAT
CACATCAACACTGCAAGTGTTGAAGCTTATCAAGCAGGCTGGTGACCGAGTCCTGGTGTACTATGAAAGG
CCTGTTGGCCAGAGTAATCAAGGTGCAGTGCTGCAAGATAACTTTGGCCAGTTGGAAGAAAACTTTTTGT
CAAGCTCATGCCAATCGGGTTATGAAGAGGAAGCTGCCGGGTTGACAGTAGATACTGAAAGTAGAGAGCT
GGATTCTGAATTTGAAGACTTGGCAAGTGATGTCAGAGCACAAAATGAGTTCAAAGATGAGGCACAATCA
TTAAGTCATAGTCCCAAACGTGTTCCAACAACACTTTCTATTAAACCCCTTGGAGCTATATCACCAGTTT
TAAACCGTAAATTAGCTGTAGGAAGTCACCCACTACCACCGAAAATTCAGTCCAAAGATGGAAATAAACC
TCCACCCCTAAAAACTTCTGAGATAACAGACCCAGCACAAGTGTCAAAACCAACCCAAGGATCTGCTTTC
AAACCACCTGTGCCACCACGACCACAAGCGAAAGTTCCTTTGCCTTCCGCCGATGCTCCAAATCAGGCAG
AACCAGATGTTCTCGTTGAAAAGCCAGAGAAGGTGGTGCCACCTCCTCTTGTAGATAAATCTGCTGAAAA
GCAAGCAAAAAATGTGGATGCCATAGACGATGCAGCTGCACCTAAGCAATTTTTAGCAAAGCAAGAAGTG
GCCAAAGATGTCACTTCAGAAACTTCCTGCCCTACTAAGGACAGTTCGGACGACCGTCAAACATGGGAAT
CATCAGAAATTCTTTATCGTAATAAGCTAGGAAAATGGACAAGAACCAGAGCATCCTGTTTGTTTGACAT
AGAAGCCTGTCACAGGTACTTAAACATTGCATTGTGGTGCAGGGATCCTTTCAAGTTGGGAGGTCTCATC
TGTTTGGGGCATGTTAGTTTAAAACTTGAAGATGTGGCTTTAGGATGCCTAGCTACATCAAACACGGAAT
ACCTTTCCAAATTGAGACTGGAAGCCCCCTCACCTAAGGCTATAGTCACTAGAACCGCACTACGCAATCT
GAGTATGCAAAAGGGATTCAATGACAAATTTTGCTATGGTGACATTACTATTCACTTCAAATATTTGAAA
GAAGGAGAATCAGACCACCATGTAGTTACTAACGTAGAAAAAGAAAAAGAACCCCATTTGGTTGAAGAAG
TTTCTGTTCTCCCTAAAGAGGAGCAATTTGTTGGACAGATGGGTTTAACAGAAAACCTCGAGCCATGGAA
GCTTATGGAACAAAAACTCATCTCAGAAGAGGATCTGGATATCTAACTGACTGAACCGGTGGTCCAAACG
GGGGAGGCTAACTGAAACACGGAAGGAGACAATACCGGAAGGAACCCGCGCTATGACGGCAATAAAAAGA
CAGAATAAAACGCACGGGTGTTGGGTCGTTTGTTCATAAACGCGGGGTTCGGTCCCAGGGCTGGCACTCT
GTCGATACCCCACCGAGACCCCATTGGGGCCAATACGCCCGCGTTTCTTCCTTTTCCCCACCCCACCCCC
CAAGTTCGGGTGAAGGCCCAGGGCTCGCAGCCAACGTCGGGGCGGCAGGCCCTGCCATAGCAGATCTGCG
CAGCTGGGGCTCTAGGGGGTATCCCC
[124 nt withheld, positions 3667-3790]
C
[91 nt withheld, positions 3792-3882]
A
[49 nt withheld, positions 3884-3932]
CCTTTGACGTTGGAGTCCACGTTCTTT
[37 nt withheld, positions 3960-3996]
ACCCTATCTCGGTCTATTCTTTTGATTTATAAGGGATTTTGCCGATTTCGGCCTATTGGTTAAAAAATGA
GCTGATTTAACAAAAATTTAACGCGAATTAATTCTGTGGAATGTGTGTCAGTTAGGGTGTGGAAAGTCCC
CAGGCTCCCCAGCAGGCAGAAGTATGCAAAGCATGCATCTCAATTAGTCAGCAACCAGGTGTGGAAAGTC
CCCAGGCTCCCCAGCAGGCAGAAGTATGCAAAGCATGCATCTCAATTAGTCAGCAACCATAGTCCCGCCC
CTAACTCCGCCCATCCCGCCCCTAACTCCGCCCAGTTCCGCCCATTCTCCGCCCCATGGCTGACTAATTT
TTTTTATTTATGCAGAGGCCGAGGCCGCCTCTGCCTCTGAGCTATTCCAGAAGTAGTGAGGAGGCTTTTT
TGGAGGCCTAGGCTTTTGCAAAAAGCTCCCGGGAGCTTGTATATCCATTTTCGGATCTGATCAAGAGACA
GGATGAGGATCGTTTCGCATGATTGAACAAGATGGATTGCACGCAGGTTCTCCGGCCGCTTGGGTGGAGA
GGCTATTCGGCTATGACTGGGCACAACAGACAATCGGCTGCTCTGATGCCGCCGTGTTCCGGCTGTCAGC
GCAGGGGCGCCCGGTTCTTTTTGTCAAGACCGACCTGTCCGGTGCCCTGAATGAACTGCAGGACGAGGCA
GCGCGGCTATCGTGGCTGGCCACGACGGGCGTTCCTTGCGCAGCTGTGCTCGACGTTGTCACTGAAGCGG
GAAGGGACTGGCTGCTATTGGGCGAAGTGCCGGGGCAGGATCTCCTGTCATCTCACCTTGCTCCTGCCGA
GAAAGTATCCATCATGGCTGATGCAATGCGGCGGCTGCATACGCTTGATCCGGCTACCTGCCCATTCGAC
CACCAAGCGAAACATCGCATCGAGCGAGCACGTACTCGGATGGAAGCCGGTCTTGTCGATCAGGATGATC
TGGACGAAGAGCATCAGGGGCTCGCGCCAGCCGAACTGTTCGCCAGGCTCAAGGCGCGCATGCCCGACGG
CGAGGATCTCGTCGTGACCCATGGCGATGCCTGCTTGCCGAATATCATGGTGGAAAATGGCCGCTTTTCT
GGATTCATCGACTGTGGCCGGCTGGGTGTGGCGGACCGCTATCAGGACATAGCGTTGGCTACCCGTGATA
TTGCTGAAGAGCTTGGCGGCGAATGGGCTGACCGCTTCCTCGTGCTTTACGGTATCGCCGCTCCCGATTC
GCAGCGCATCGCCTTCTATCGCCTTCTTGACGAGTTCTTCTGAGCGGGACTCTGGGGTTCGCGAAATGAC
CGACCAAGCGACGCCCAACCTGCCATCACGAGATTTCGATTCCACCGCCGCCTTCTATGAAAGGTTGGGC
TTCGGAATCGTTTTCCGGGACGCCGGCTGGATGATCCTCCAGCGCGGGGATCTCATGCTGGAGTTCTTCG
CCCACCCCAACTTGTTTATTGCAGCTTATAATGGTTACAAATAAAGCAATAGCATCACAAATTTCACAAA
TAAAGCATTTTTTTCACTGCATTCTAGTTGTGGTTTGTCCAAACTCATCAATGTATCTTATCATGTCTGT
ATACCGTCGACCTCTAGCTAGAGCTTGGCGTAATCATGGTCATAGCTGTTTCCTGTGTGAAATTGTTATC
CGCTCACAATTCCACACAACATACGAGCCGGAAGCATAAAGTGTAAAGCCTGGGGTGCCTAATGAGTGAG
CTAACTCACATTAATTGCGTTGCGCTCACTGCCCGCTTTCCAGTCGGGAAACCTGTCGTGCCAGCTGCAT
TAATGAATCGGCCAACGCGCGGGGAGAGGCGGTTTGCGTATTGGGCGCTCTTCCGCTTCCTCGCTCACTG
ACTCGCTGCGCTCGGTCGTTCGGCTGCGGCGAGCGGTATCAGCTCACTCAAAGGCGGTAATACGGTTATC
CACAGAATCAGGGGATAACGCAGGAAAGAACATGTGAGCAAAAGGCCAGCAAAAGGCCAGGAACCGTAAA
AAGGCCGCGTTGCTGGCGTTTTTCCATAGGCTCCGCCCCCCTGACGAGCATCACAAAAATCGACGCTCAA
GTCAGAGGTGGCGAAACCCGACAGGACTATAAAGATACCAGGCGTTTCCCCCTGGAAGCTCCCTCGTGCG
CTCTCCTGTTCCGACCCTGCCGCTTACCGGATACCTGTCCGCCTTTCTCCCTTCGGGAAGCGTGGCGCTT
TCTCATAGCTCACGCTGTAGGTATCTCAGTTCGGTGTAGGTCGTTCGCTCCAAGCTGGGCTGTGTGCACG
AACCCCCCGTTCAGCCCGACCGCTGCGCCTTATCCGGTAACTATCGTCTTGAGTCCAACCCGGTAAGACA
CGACTTATCGCCACTGGCAGCAGCCACTGGTAACAGGATTAGCAGAGCGAGGTATGTAGGCGGTGCTACA
GAGTTCTTGAAGTGGTGGCCTAACTACGGCTACACTAGAAGAACAGTATTTGGTATCTGCGCTCTGCTGA
AGCCAGTTACCTTCGGAAAAAGAGTTGGTAGCTCTTGATCCGGCAAACAAACCACCGCTGGTAGCGGTGG
TTTTTTTGTTTGCAAGCAGCAGATTACGCGCAGAAAAAAAGGATCTCAAGAAGATCCTTTGATCTTTTCT
ACGGGGTCTGACGCTCAGTGGAACGAAAACTCACGTTAAGGGATTTTGGTCATGAGATTATCAAAAAGGA
TCTTCACCTAGATCCTTTTAAATTAAAAATGAAGTTTTAAATCAATCTAAAGTATATATGAGTAAACTTG
GTCTGACAGTTACCAATGCTTAATCAGTGAGGCACCTATCTCAGCGATCTGTCTATTTCGTTCATCCATA
GTTGCCTGACTCCCCGTCGTGTAGATAACTACGATACGGGAGGGCTTACCATCTGGCCCCAGTGCTGCAA
TGATACCGCGAGACCCACGCTCACCGGCTCCAGATTTATCAGCAATAAACCAGCCAGCCGGAAGGGCCGA
GCGCAGAAGTGGTCCTGCAACTTTATCCGCCTCCATCCAGTCTATTAATTGTTGCCGGGAAGCTAGAGTA
AGTAGTTCGCCAGTTAATAGTTTGCGCAACGTTGTTGCCATTGCTACAGGCATCGTGGTGTCACGCTCGT
CGTTTGGTATGGCTTCATTCAGCTCCGGTTCCCAACGATCAAGGCGAGTTACATGATCCCCCATGTTGTG
CAAAAAAGCGGTTAGCTCCTTCGGTCCTCCGATCGTTGTCAGAAGTAAGTTGGCCGCAGTGTTATCACTC
ATGGTTATGGCAGCACTGCATAATTCTCTTACTGTCATGCCATCCGTAAGATGCTTTTCTGTGACTGGTG
AGTACTCAACCAAGTCATTCTGAGAATAGTGTATGCGGCGACCGAGTTGCTCTTGCCCGGCGTCAATACG
GGATAATACCGCGCCACATAGCAGAACTTTAAAAGTGCTCATCATTGGAAAACGTTCTTCGGGGCGAAAA
CTCTCAAGGATCTTACCGCTGTTGAGATCCAGTTCGATGTAACCCACTCGTGCACCCAACTGATCTTCAG
CATCTTTTACTTTCACCAGCGTTTCTGGGTGAGCAAAAACAGGAAGGCAAAATGCCGCAAAAAAGGGAAT
AAGGGCGACACGGAAATGTTGAATACTCATACTCTTCCTTTTTCAATATTATTGAAGCATTTATCAGGGT
TATTGTCTCATGAGCGGATACATATTTGAATGTATTTAGAAAAATAAACAAATAGGGGTTCCGCGCACAT
TTCCCCGAAAAGTGCCACCTGACGTCGACGGATCGGGAGATCTCCCGATCCCCTATGGTGCACTCTCAGT
ACAATCTGCTCTGATGCCGCATAGTTAAGCCAGTATCTGCTCCCTGCTTGTGTGTTGGAGGTCGCTGAGT
AGTGCGCGAGCAAAATTTAAGCTACAACAAGGCAAGGCTTGACCGACAATTGCATGAAGAATCTGCTTAG
G
Features (pLannotate 1.2.2; 18 found; start..end, strand, type, name):
     50..429     +  enhancer       CMV enhancer: human cytomegalovirus immediate early enhancer
    430..633     +  promoter       CMV promoter: human cytomegalovirus (CMV) immediate early promoter
    760..3276    +  CDS            PDZD8 (fragment): PDZD8_HUMAN - Also known as PDZK8. Experimental evidence at protein level: Swiss-Prot protein existence level 1. Molecular tethering protein that connects endoplasmic reticulum and mitochondria membranes (PubMed:29097544). PDZD8-dependent endoplasmic reticulum-mitochondria membrane tethering is essential for endoplasmic reticulum-mitochondria Ca(2+) transfer (PubMed:29097544). In neurons, involved in the regulation of dendritic Ca(2+) dynamics by regulating mitochondrial Ca(2+) uptake in neurons (PubMed:29097544). Plays an indirect role in the regulation of cell morphology and cytoskeletal org
   3417..3465    +  polyA_signal   HSV TK poly(A) signal: herpes simplex virus thymidine kinase polyadenylation signal (Cole and Stacy, 1985)
   3556..3572    -  polyA_signal   bGH poly(A) signal (fragment): bovine growth hormone polyadenylation signal
   3667..4095    +  rep_origin     f1 ori (sequence partly withheld): f1 bacteriophage origin of replication; arrow indicates direction of (+) strand synthesis
   4109..4438    +  promoter       SV40 promoter: SV40 enhancer and early promoter
   4505..5296    +  CDS            neo: KKA2_KLEPN - Also known as kan, nptII. Experimental evidence at protein level: Swiss-Prot protein existence level 1. Resistance to kanamycin, neomycin, paromomycin, ribostamycin, butirosin and gentamicin B. From Klebsiella pneumoniae.
   5322..5480    +  CDS            ble (fragment): BLE_KLEPN - Experimental evidence at protein level: Swiss-Prot protein existence level 1. Binding protein with a strong affinity to the bleomycin family of antibiotics. Binds to CL990; an antimitotic-antibiotic compound. From Klebsiella pneumoniae.
   5475..5596    +  polyA_signal   SV40 poly(A) signal: SV40 polyadenylation signal
   5669..5685    -  protein_bind   lac operator: The lac repressor binds to the lac operator to inhibit transcription in E. coli. This inhibition can be relieved by adding lactose or isopropyl-β-D-thiogalactopyranoside (IPTG). lac repressor encoded by lacI
   5693..5723    -  promoter       lac promoter: promoter for the E. coli lac operon
   5738..5759    -  protein_bind   CAP binding site: CAP binding activates transcription in the presence of cAMP. E. coli catabolite activator protein
   5772..5864    -  CDS            lacI (fragment): lac repressor; lacI; The lac repressor binds to the lac operator to inhibit transcription in E. coli. This inhibition can be relieved by adding lactose or isopropyl-β-D-thiogalactopyranoside (IPTG).
   6047..6635    -  rep_origin     ori: high-copy-number ColE1/pMB1/pBR322/pUC origin of replication
   6806..7666    -  CDS            AmpR: β-lactamase; bla; confers resistance to ampicillin, carbenicillin, and related antibiotics
   7667..7771    -  promoter       AmpR promoter: bla
   7830..7882    -  misc_feature   bom (fragment): basis of mobility region from pBR322
