[The description below was written by a language model from this plasmid's Addgene catalogue record and pLannotate feature annotations shown in this document.]
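Description:
pcDNA 3.3 C-MYC PDZD8(1-839aa) is a mammalian expression plasmid of about 8 kb, built on a pcDNA-type backbone, for transient or stable expression of a truncated human PDZD8 protein in transfected cells. It is maintained in E. coli as a high-copy plasmid through a ColE1/pUC-type origin and selected with ampicillin via the β-lactamase gene and its native promoter. An f1 origin is also present, along with small remnants of lac regulatory sequence and a pBR322 bom fragment that are backbone leftovers with no evident role in the design.

The expression cassette uses the human cytomegalovirus immediate-early enhancer and promoter to drive strong constitutive transcription of the PDZD8 coding fragment, which covers amino acids 1–839 only and therefore lacks the C-terminal portion of the full-length protein. The catalogue lists a MYC epitope fused to the C terminus of the insert for detection or immunoprecipitation. The tag is not picked up as a separate feature in the annotation. Transcripts are terminated by the HSV thymidine kinase polyadenylation signal downstream of the insert. A second cassette, consisting of the SV40 enhancer/early promoter, the neomycin phosphotransferase gene and an SV40 poly(A) signal, allows G418 selection of stably transfected mammalian cells. A short bleomycin-resistance fragment following neo appears to be a non-functional remnant.

PDZD8 is annotated as a tethering protein linking endoplasmic reticulum and mitochondrial membranes and supporting Ca2+ transfer between them. The associated publication concerns AMPK targeting of PDZD8 in a shift of carbon source from glucose to glutamine, so this truncation is probably a domain-mapping construct, although the record states only that it is for expressing the tagged fragment.
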