Addgene plasmid #227860: pcDNA 3.3 C-MYC PDZD8(1-839aa)
Purpose: Used for transfection of cells for expression of C-MYC PDZD8 (1-839aa)
Depositing lab: Sheng-cai Lin. Depositing organization: Xiamen University. Publication: AMPK targets PDZD8 to trigger carbon source shift from glucose to glutamine. Li M, Wang Y, Wei X, Cai WF, Wu J, Zhu M, Wang Y, Liu YH, Xiong J, Qu Q, Chen Y, Tian X, Yao L, Xie R, Li X, Chen S, Huang X, Zhang C, Xie C, Wu Y, Xu Z, Zhang B, Jiang B, Wang ZC, Li Q, Li G, Lin SY, Yu L, Piao HL, Deng X, Han J, Zhang CS, Lin SC. Cell Res. 2024 Jun 19. doi: 10.1038/s41422-024-00985-6. PubMed 38898113.
Backbone
  Vector backbone: pcDNA
  Vector type: Mammalian Expression
Growth in bacteria
  Bacterial resistance: Ampicillin, 100 μg/mL
  Growth temperature: 37°C
  Growth strain: DH5alpha
  Copy number: High Copy
Gene/Insert
  Gene/Insert name: PDZD8
  Species: H. sapiens (human)
  Mutation: aa 1-839 only
  Entrez Gene: PDZD8 (a.k.a. IDDADF, PDZK8)
  Tag / fusion protein: MYC (C terminal on insert)
  Cloning method: Ligation Independent Cloning
Terms and licenses: Academic/Nonprofit Terms; Industry Terms: Not Available to Industry
How to cite: pcDNA 3.3 C-MYC PDZD8(1-839aa) was a gift from Sheng-cai Lin (Addgene plasmid # 227860 ; http://n2t.net/addgene:227860 ; RRID:Addgene_227860)
